>Addgene plasmid #164898 | pANY4-pL18-ccdB | addgene full sequence | sequence record 327989 | Addgene NGS Result
TAATACGACTCACTATAGGGAGACCACAACGGTTTCCCTCTAGAAATAATTTTGTTTAACTTTAAGAAGG
AGATATACATATGGGCCACCATCATCACCACCATGATTATGATATTCCAACTACCGAGAATTTGTATTTT
CAGGGGGGATCCACTAGTAGGCCTGTCGACGGTCAGTCCGGCTTACTAAAAGCCAGATAACAGTATGCGT
ATTTGCGCGCTGATTTTTGCGGTATAAGAATATATACTGATATGTATACCCGAAGTATGTCAAAAAGAGG
TATGCTATGAAGCAGCGTATTACAGTGACAGTTGACAGCGACAGCTATCAGTTGCTCAAGGCATATATGA
TGTCAATATCTCCGGTCTGGTAAGCACAACCATGCAGAATGAAGCCCGTCGTCTGCGTGCCGAACGCTGG
AAAGCGGAAAATCAGGAAGGGATGGCTGAGGTCGCCCGGTTTATTGAAATGAACGGCTCTTTTGCTGACG
AGAACAGGGGCTGGTGAAATGCAGTTTAAGGTTTACACCTATAAAAGAGAGAGCCGTTATCGTCTGTTTG
TGGATGTACAGAGTGATATTATTGACACGCCCGGGCGACGGATGGTGATCCCCCTGGCCAGTGCACGTCT
GCTGTCAGATAAAGTCTCCCGTGAACTTTACCCGGTGGTGCATATCGGGGATGAAAGCTGGCGCATGATG
ACCACCGATATGGCCAGTGTGCCGGTCTCCGTTATCGGGGAAGAAGTGGCTGATCTCAGCCACCGCGAAA
ATGACATCAAAAACGCCATTAACCTGATGTTCTGGGGAATATAAATGTCAGGCTCCCTTATACACAGCCA
GTCGACTGACCGTCAGGCCTCCATGGGAGCTCCTGCAGGTGATGGTGATGGTGATGCATATGTATATCTC
CTTAATTTTTAACCAATGCTTCGTTTCGTATCACACACCCCAAAGCCTTCTGCTTTGAATGCTGCCCTTC
TTCAGGGCTTAATTTTTAAGAGCGTCACCTTCATGGTGGTCAGTGCGTCCTGCTGATGTGCTCAGTATCA
CCGCTAGTGGTATTTCTGTCAACACCGCCAGAGATAATTTATCACCGCAGATGGTTATCTGTATGTTTTT
TATATGAATTTATTTTTTGCAGGGGGGCATTGTTTGGTAGGTGAGACACGGTGTTAGATATTTATCCCTT
GCGGTGATAGATTTAACGTATGAGCACAAAAAAGAAACCATTAACACAAGAGCAGCTTGAGGACGCACGT
CGCCTTAAAGCAATTTATGAAAAAAAGAAAAATGAACTTGGCTTATCCCAGGAATCTGTCGCAGACAAGA
TGGGGATGGGGCAGTCAGGCGTTGGTGCTTTATTTAATGGCATCAATGCATTAAATGCTTATAACGCCGC
ATTGCTTACAAAAATTCTCAAAGTTAGCGTTGAAGAATTTAGCCCTTCAATCGCCAGAGAAATCTACGAG
ATGTATGAAGCGGTTAGTATGCAGCCGTCACTTAGAAGTGAGTATGAGTACCCTGTTTTTTCTCATGTTC
AGGCAGGGATGTTCTCACCTAAGCTTAGAACCTTTACCAAAGGTGATGCGGAGAGATGGGTAAGCACAAC
CAAAAAAGCCAGTGATTCTGCATTCTGGCTTGAGGTTGAAGGTAATTCCATGACCGCACCAACAGGCTCC
AAGCCAAGCTTTCCTGACGGAATGTTAATTCTCGTTGACCCTGAGCAGGCTGTTGAGCCAGGTGATTTCT
GCATAGCCAGACTTGGGGGTGATGAGTTTACCTTCAAGAAACTGATCAGGGATAGCGGTCAGGTGTTTTT
ACAACCACTAAACCCACAGTACCCAATGATCCCATGCAATGAGAGTTGTTCCGTTGTGGGGAAAGTTATC
GCTAGTCAGTGGCCTGAAGAGACGTTTGGCTGATTGGCTGCTGCCACCGCTGAGCAATAACTAGCATAAC
CCCTTGGGGCCTCTAAACGGGTCTTGAGGGGTTTTTTGCTGAAAGGAGGAACTATATCCGGATATCCCTG
ACTGCGTTAGCAATTTAACTGTGATAAACTACCGCATTAAAGCTTATCGATGATAAGCTGTCAAACATGA
GAATTCTTAGAAAAACTCATCGAGCATCAAATGAAACTGCAATTTATTCATATCAGGATTATCAATACCA
TATTTTTGAAAAAGCCGTTTCTGTAATGAAGGAGAAAACTCACCGAGGCAGTTCCATAGGATGGCAAGAT
CCTGGTATCGGTCTGCGATTCCGACTCGTCCAACATCAATACAACCTATTAATTTCCCCTCGTCAAAAAT
AAGGTTATCAAGTGAGAAATCACCATGAGTGACGACTGAATCCGGTGAGAATGGCAAAAGTTTGTGCATT
TCTTTCCAGACTTGTTCAACAGGCCAGCCATTACGCTCGTCATCAAAATCACTCGCATCAACCAAACCGT
TATTCATTCGTGATTGCGCCTGAGCGAGACGAAATACGCGATCGCTGTTAAAAGGACAATTACAAACAGG
AATCGAATGCAACCGGCGCAGGAACACTGCCAGCGCATCAACAATATTTTCACCTGAATCAGGATATTCT
TCTAATACCTGGAATGCTGTTTTCCCGGGGATCGCAGTGGTGAGTAACCATGCGTCATCAGGAGTACGGA
TAAAATGCTTGATGGTCGGAAGCGGCATAAATTCCGTCAGCCAGTTTAGTCTGACCATCTCATCTGTAAC
ATCATTGGCAACGCTACCTTTGCCATGTTTCAGAAACAACTCTGGCGCATCGGGCTTCCCATACAATCGA
TAGATTGTCGCACCTGATTGCCCGACATTATCGCGAGCCCATTTATACCCATATAAATCAGCATCCATGT
TGGAATTTAATCGCGGCCTCGAGCAAGACGTTTCCCGTTGAATATGGCTCATAACACCCCTTGTATTACT
GTTTATGTAAGCAGACAGTTTTATTGTTCATGACAAAAATCCCTTAACGTGAGTTTTCGTTCCACTGAGC
GTCAGACCCCGTAGAAAAGATCAAAGGATCTTCTTGAGATCCTTTTTTTCTGCGCGTAATCTGCTGCTTG
CAAACAAAAAAACCACCGCTACCAGCGGTGGTTTGTTTGCCGGATCAAGAGCTACCAACTCTTTTTCCGA
AGGTAACTGGCTTCAGCAGAGCGCAGATACCAAATACTGTCCTTCTAGTGTAGCCGTAGTTAGGCCACCA
CTTCAAGAACTCTGTAGCACCGCCTACATACCTCGCTCTGCTAATCCTGTTACCAGTGGCTGCTGCCAGT
GGCGATAAGTCGTGTCTTACCGGGTTGGACTCAAGACGATAGTTACCGGATAAGGCGCAGCGGTCGGGCT
GAACGGGGGGTTCGTGCACACAGCCCAGCTTGGAGCGAACGACCTACACCGAACTGAGATACCTACAGCG
TGAGCTATGAGAAAGCGCCACGCTTCCCGAAGGGAGAAAGGCGGACAGGTATCCGGTAAGCGGCAGGGTC
GGAACAGGAGAGCGCACGAGGGAGCTTCCAGGGGGAAACGCCTGGTATCTTTATAGTCCTGTCGGGTTTC
GCCACCTCTGACTTGAGCGTCGATTTTTGTGATGCTCGTCAGGGGGGCGGAGCCTATGGAAAAACGCCAG
CAACGCGGCCTTTTTACGGTTCCTGGCCTTTTGCTGGCCTTTGGTACCAGATCTCGATCCCGCGAAAT
Features (pLannotate 1.2.2; 13 found; start..end, strand, type, name):
      1..19      +  promoter       T7 promoter: promoter for bacteriophage T7 RNA polymerase
     51..73      +  RBS            RBS: efficient ribosome binding site from bacteriophage T7 gene 10 (Olins and Rangwala, 1989)
    177..255     +  intron         PDK intron (fragment): pdk; modified pyruvate orthophosphate dikinase intron from Flaveria trinervia 3.0
    346..504     +  CDS            ccdA (fragment): CCDA_ECO57 - Also known as H, letA. Experimental evidence at protein level: Swiss-Prot protein existence level 1. Antitoxin component of a type II toxin-antitoxin (TA) system which inhibits the post-segregational killing (PSK) of plasmid-free cells, also referred to as a plasmid addiction system. Binds to and blocks the activity of CcdB; will also remove bound CcdB protein from the CcdB-GyrA complex by forming a CcdA-CcdB complex, a process termed rejuvenation. Functions as a transcriptional corepressor for the ccdAB operon, repression also requires CcdB (By similarity). From Escherichia coli
    509..811     +  CDS            ccdB: CCDB_ECOLI - Also known as G, letB, letD. Experimental evidence at protein level: Swiss-Prot protein existence level 1. Toxic component of a type II toxin-antitoxin (TA) system, functioning in plasmid maintainence. Responsible for the post- segregational killing (PSK) of plasmid-free cells, also referred to as a plasmid addiction system. Half-life of over 2 hours. Cell killing by CcdB is accompanied by filamentation, defects in chromosome and plasmid segregation, defects in cell division, formation of anucleate cells, decreased DNA synthesis and plasmid loss. Interferes with the activity of DN
    878..896     -  CDS            7xHis (fragment): 6xHis affinity tag
   1018..1049    -  promoter       PLtetO-1 promoter (fragment): modified phage lambda PL promoter with tet operator sites (Lutz and Bujard, 1997)
   1210..1923    +  CDS            λ repressor (ts): temperature-sensitive variant of the phage λ repressor; cIts; thermosensitivity is conferred by the A67T mutation
   1924..1943    +  CDS            SET1 (fragment): solubility-enhancement tag derived from T7 phage gene 10B
   1951..1998    +  terminator     T7 terminator: transcription terminator for bacteriophage T7 RNA polymerase
   2066..2094    -  promoter       tet promoter: E. coli promoter for tetracycline efflux protein gene
   2107..2922    -  CDS            KanR: aminoglycoside phosphotransferase; aph(3')-Ia; confers resistance to kanamycin in bacteria or G418 (Geneticin®) in eukaryotes
   3044..3632    +  rep_origin     ori: high-copy-number ColE1/pMB1/pBR322/pUC origin of replication
