[The description below was written by a language model from this plasmid's Addgene catalogue record and pLannotate feature annotations shown in this document.]
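Description:
pANY4-pL18-ccdB is a small (about 3.7 kb) high-copy bacterial expression and cloning vector built on the pANY4 backbone. It replicates from a ColE1/pUC-type origin and is selected with kanamycin through an aph(3')-Ia (KanR) gene. Because it carries a functional ccdB toxin gene, it has to be maintained in a ccdB-tolerant host strain.

The central element is a replaceable ccdB cassette (a partial ccdA fragment followed by full-length ccdB) flanked by two promoters that face each other. On one side sit a T7 promoter and the phage T7 gene 10 ribosome binding site. On the other side, in the opposite orientation, is a lambda PL-derived promoter, annotated by similarity as a PLtetO-1 fragment and described by the depositor as the mutated pL18 variant. A gene for the temperature-sensitive lambda cI repressor is also present. It keeps the PL-type promoter off at permissive temperature and releases it on heat shift. A T7 terminator lies downstream of the repressor gene.

Replacing ccdB with a gene of interest kills cells that retain the parental plasmid, giving essentially background-free cloning. Since the insert can land in either orientation, a single cloning reaction yields two useful products: one read from the T7 promoter for IPTG-induced expression in a T7 polymerase host, and one read from pL18 for temperature-induced expression. The record lists His tags at both the N and C termini of the insert, although the annotation detects only one His-tag fragment, on the reverse strand. The cloning sites are not stated, and short hits such as the PDK intron and SET1 fragments are probably incidental matches.
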