Addgene plasmid #164898: pANY4-pL18-ccdB
Purpose: Two valuable constructs for either IPTG-induced or optimized temperature-induced expression can be simultaneously obtained in a single cloning process by utilizing plasmid pANY4-pL18-ccdB.
Depositing lab: Yingfeng An.
Backbone
  Vector backbone: pANY4-pL18-ccdB
  Backbone manufacturer: Yingfeng An
  Vector type: Bacterial Expression
Growth in bacteria
  Bacterial resistance: Kanamycin, 50 μg/mL
  Growth temperature: 37°C
  Growth strain: ccdB Survival
  Copy number: High Copy
Gene/Insert
  Gene/Insert name: ccdB cassette
  Species: Synthetic
  Tag / fusion protein: His-tag (N terminal on insert); His-tag (C terminal on insert)
  Cloning method: Restriction Enzyme; 5′ cloning site unknown (unknown if destroyed); 3′ cloning site unknown (unknown if destroyed)
  Sequencing primers: 5′ unknown
Terms and licenses: Academic/Nonprofit Terms; Industry Terms: Not Available to Industry
Depositor comments: pANY4-backbone derived plasmid containing pL18 mutated promoter and insertion of ccdB cassette for background-free molecular cloning and bidirectional protein expression.
How to cite: pANY4-pL18-ccdB was a gift from Yingfeng An (Addgene plasmid # 164898 ; http://n2t.net/addgene:164898 ; RRID:Addgene_164898)
